>Addgene plasmid #74411 | pBABE.is2-mOpn | depositor full sequence | sequence record 142385 | Full plasmid sequence
GTTATTGTCTCATGAGCGGATACATATTTGAATGTATTTAGAAAAATAAACAAATAGGGGTTCCGCGCAC
ATTTCCCCGAAAAGTGCCACCTGCAGCCTGAATATGGGCCAAACAGGATATCTGTGGTAAGCAGTTCCTG
CCCCGGCTCAGGGCCAAGAACAGATGGAACAGCTGAATATGGGCCAAACAGGATATCTGTGGTAAGCAGT
TCCTGCCCCGGCTCAGGGCCAAGAACAGATGGTCCCCAGATGCGGTCCAGCCCTCAGCAGTTTCTAGAGA
ACCATCAGATGTTTCCAGGGTGCCCCAAGGACCTGAAATGACCCTGTGCCTTATTTGAACTAACCAATCA
GTTCGCTTCTCGCTTCTGTTCGCGCGCTTCTGCTCCCCGAGCTCAATAAAAGAGCCCACAACCCCTCACT
CGGGGCGCCAGTCCTCCGATTGACTGAGTCGCCCGGGTACCCGTGTATCCAATAAACCCTCTTGCAGTTG
CATCCGACTTGTGGTCTCGCTGTTCCTTGGGAGGGTCTCCTCTGAGTGATTGACTACCCGTCAGCGGGGG
TCTTTCATTTGGGGGCTCGTCCGGGATCGGGAGACCCCTGCCCAGGGACCACCGACCCACCACCGGGAGG
CAAGCTGGCCAGCAACTTATCTGTGTCTGTCCGATTGTCTAGTGTCTATGACTGATTTTATGCGCCTGCG
TCGGTACTAGTTAGCTAACTAGCTCTGTATCTGGCGGACCCGTGGTGGAACTGACGAGTTCTGAACACCC
GGCCGCAACCCTGGGAGACGTCCCAGGGACTTTGGGGGCCGTTTTTGTGGCCCGACCTGAGGAAGGGAGT
CGATGTGGAATCCGACCCCGTCAGGATATGTGGTTCTGGTAGGAGACGAGAACCTAAAACAGTTCCCGCC
TCCGTCTGAATTTTTGCTTTCGGTTTGGAACCGAAGCCGCGCGTCTTGTCTGCTGCAGCATCGTTCTGTG
TTGTCTCTGTCTGACTGTGTTTCTGTATTTGTCTGAAAATTAGGGCCAGACTGTTACCACTCCCTTAAGT
TTGACCTTAGATCACTGGAAAGATGTCGAGCGGCTCGCTCACAACCAGTCGGTAGATGTCAAGAAGAGAC
GTTGGGTTACCTTCTGCTCTGCAGAATGGCCAACCTTTAACGTCGGATGGCCGCGAGACGGCACCTTTAA
CCGAGACCTCATCACCCAGGTTAAGATCAAGGTCTTTTCACCTGGCCCGCATGGACACCCAGACCAGGTC
CCCTACATCGTGACCTGGGAAGCCTTGGCTTTTGACCCCCCTCCCTGGGTCAAGCCCTTTGTACACCCTA
AGCCTCCGCCTCCTCTTCTTCCATCCGCGCCGTCTCTCCCCCTTGAACCTCCTCTTTCGACCCCGCCTCA
ATCCTCCCTTTATCCAGCCCTCACTCCTTCTCTAGGCGCCGGGATCCATGAGGCTGCAGTTCTCCTGGCT
GAATTCTGAGGGACTAACTACGACCATGAGATTGGCAGTGATTTGCTTTTGCCTGTTTGGCATTGCCTCC
TCCCTCCCGGTGAAAGTGACTGATTCTGGCAGCTCAGAGGAGAAGCTTTACAGCCTGCACCCAGATCCTA
TAGCCACATGGCTGGTGCCTGACCCATCTCAGAAGCAGAATCTCCTTGCGCCACAGAATGCTGTGTCCTC
TGAAGAAAAGGATGACTTTAAGCAAGAAACTCTTCCAAGCAATTCCAATGAAAGCCATGACCACATGGAC
GACGATGATGACGATGATGATGACGATGGAGACCATGCAGAGAGCGAGGATTCTGTGGACTCGGATGAAT
CTGACGAATCTCACCATTCGGATGAGTCTGATGAGACCGTCACTGCTAGTACACAAGCAGACACTTTCAC
TCCAATCGTCCCTACAGTCGATGTCCCCAACGGCCGAGGTGATAGCTTGGCTTATGGCTTGAGATCAAAG
TCTAGGAGTTTCCAGGTTTCTGATGAACAGTATCCTGATGCCACAGATGAGGACCTCACCTCTCACATGA
AGAGCGGTGAGTCTAAGGAGTCCCTCGATGTCATCCCTGTTGCCCAGCTTCTGAGCATGCCCTCTGATCA
GGACAACAACGGAAAGGGCAGCCATGAGTCAAGTCAGCTGGATGAACCAAGTCTGGAAACACACAGACTT
GAGCATTCCAAAGAGAGCCAGGAGAGTGCCGATCAGTCGGATGTGATCGATAGTCAAGCAAGTTCCAAAG
CCAGCCTGGAACATCAGAGCCACAAGTTTCACAGCCACAAGGACAAGCTAGTCCTAGACCCTAAGAGTAA
GGAAGATGATAGGTATCTGAAATTCCGAATTTCTCATGAATTAGAGAGTTCATCTTCTGAGGTCAACTAA
GTCGACCCTGTGGAATGTGTGTCAGTTAGGGTGTGGAAAGTCCCCAGGCTCCCCAGCAGGCAGAAGTATG
CAAAGCATGCATCTCAATTAGTCAGCAACCAGGTGTGGAAAGTCCCCAGGCTCCCCAGCAGGCAGAAGTA
TGCAAAGCATGCATCTCAATTAGTCAGCAACCATAGTCCCGCCCCTAACTCCGCCCATCCCGCCCCTAAC
TCCGCCCAGTTCCGCCCATTCTCCGCCCCATGGCTGACTAATTTTTTTTATTTATGCAGAGGCCGAGGCC
GCCTCGGCCTCTGAGCTATTCCAGAAGTAGTGAGGAGGCTTTTTTGGAGGCCTAGGCTTTTGCAAAAAGC
TTGCCAGCTGGGGCGCCCTCTGGTAAGGTTGGGAAGCCCTGCAGATCTGATCCCGGGGGGCAATGAGATA
TGAAAAAGCCTGAACTCACCGCGACGTCTGTCGAGAAGTTTCTGATCGAAAAGTTCGACAGCGTCTCCGA
CCTGATGCAGCTCTCGGAGGGCGAAGAATCTCGTGCTTTCAGCTTCGATGTAGGAGGGCGTGGATATGTC
CTGCGGGTAAATAGCTGCGCCGATGGTTTCTACAAAGATCGTTATGTTTATCGGCACTTTGCATCGGCCG
CGCTCCCGATTCCGGAAGTGCTTGACATTGGGGAATTTAGCGAGAGCCTGACCTATTGCATCTCCCGCCG
TGCACAGGGTGTCACGTTGCAAGACCTGCCTGAAACCGAACTGCCCGCTGTTCTGCAGCCGGTCGCGGAG
GCCATGGATGCGATCGCTGCGGCCGATCTTAGCCAGACGAGCGGGTTCGGCCCATTCGGACCGCAAGGAA
TCGGTCAATACACTACATGGCGTGATTTCATATGCGCGATTGCTGATCCCCATGTGTATCACTGGCAAAC
TGTGATGGACGACACCGTCAGTGCGTCCGTCGCGCAGGCTCTCGATGAGCTGATGCTTTGGGCCGAGGAC
TGCCCCGAAGTCCGGCACCTCGTGCACGCGGATTTCGGCTCCAACAATGTCCTGACGGACAATGGCCGCA
TAACAGCGGTCATTGACTGGAGCGAGGCGATGTTCGGGGATTCCCAATACGAGGTCGCCAACATCTTCTT
CTGGAGGCCGTGGTTGGCTTGTATGGAGCAGCAGACGCGCTACTTCGAGCGGAGGCATCCGGAGCTTGCA
GGATCGCCGCGGCTCCGGGCGTATATGCTCCGCATTGGTCTTGACCAACTCTATCAGAGCTTGGTTGACG
GCAATTTCGATGATGCAGCTTGGGCGCAGGGTCGATGCGACGCAATCGTCCGATCCGGAGCCGGGACTGT
CGGGCGTACACAAATCGCCCGCAGAAGCGCGGCCGTCTGGACCGATGGCTGTGTAGAAGTACTCGCCGAT
AGTGGAAACCGACGCCCCAGCACTCGTCCGAGGGCAAAGGAATAGAGTAGATGCCGACCGGGATCTATCG
ATGCGGCGGGTGTGGTGGTTACGCGTAATCTGCTGCTTGCAAACAAAAAAACCACCGCTACCAGCGGTGG
TTTGTTTGCCGGATCAAGAGCTACCAACTCTTTTTCCGAAGGTAACTGGCTTCAGCAGAGCGCAGATACC
AAATACTGTTCTTCTAGTGTAGCCGTAGTTAGGCCACCACTTCAAGAACTCTGTAGCACCGCCTACATAC
CTCGCTCTGCTAATCCTGTTACCAGTGGCTGCTGCCAGTGGCGATAAGTCGTGTCTTACCGGGTTGGACT
CAAGACGATAGTTACCGGATAAGGCGCAGCGGTCGGGCTGAACGGGGGGTTCGTGCACACAGCCCAGCTT
GGAGCGAACGACCTACACCGAACTGAGATACCTACAGCGTGAGCTATGAGAAAGCGCCACGCTTCCCGAA
GGGAGAAAGGCGGACAGGTATCCGGTAAGCGGCAGGGTCGGAACAGGAGAGCGCACGAGGGAGCTTCCAG
GGGAAACGCCTGGTATCTTATAGTCCTGTCGGGTTTCGCCACCTCTGACTTGAGCGTCGATTTTGTGATG
CTCGTCAGGGGGGCGGAGCCTATGGAAAAACGCCAGCAACGCATCGATAAAATAAAAGATTTTATTTAGT
CTCCAGAAAAAGGGGGGAATGAAAGACCCCACCTGTAGGTTTGGCAAGCTAGCTTAAGTAACGCCATTTT
GCAAGGCATGGAAAAATACATAACTGAGAATAGAGAAGTTCAGATCAAGGTCAGGAACAGATGGAACAGC
TGAATATGGGCCAAACAGGATATCTGTGGTAAGCAGTTCCTGCCCCGGCTCAGGGCCAAGAACAGATGGA
ACAGCTGAATATGGGCCAAACAGGATATCTGTGGTAAGCAGTTCCTGCCCCGGCTCAGGGCCAAGAACAG
ATGGTCCCCAGATGCGGTCCAGCCCTCAGCAGTTTCTAGAGAACCATCAGATGTTTCCAGGGTGCCCCAA
GGACCTGAAATGACCCTGTGCCTTATTTGAACTAACCAATCAGTTCGCTTCTCGCTTCTGTTCGCGCGCT
TCTGCTCCCCGAGCTCAATAAAAGAGCCCACAACCCCTCACTCGGGGCGCCAGTCCTCCGATTGACTGAG
TCGCCCGGGTACCCGTGTATCCAATAAACCCTCTTGCAGTTGCATCCGACTTGTGGTCTCGCTGTTCCTT
GGGAGGGTCTCCTCTGAGTGATTGACTACCCGTCAGCGGGGGTCTTTCACATGCAGCATGTATCAAAATT
AATTTGGTTTTTTTTCTTAAGTATTTACATTAAATGGCCATAGTGCGGCCGCAAATCAATCTAAAGTATA
TATGAGTAAACTTGGTCTGACAGTTACCAATGCTTAATCAGTGAGGCACCTATCTCAGCGATCTGTCTAT
TTCGTTCATCCATAGTTGCCTGACTCCCCGTCGTGTAGATAACTACGATACGGGAGGGCTTACCATCTGG
CCCCCCAAGGCGGTAATACGGTTATCCACAGAATCAGGGGATAACGCAGGAAAGAACATGTGAGCAAAAG
GCCAGCAAAAGGCCAGGAACCGTAAAAAGGCCGCGTTACGCTCAGTGGAACGAAAACTCACGTTAAGGGA
TTTTGGTCATGAGATTATCAAAAAGGATCTTCACCTAGATCCTTTTAAATTAAAAATGAAGTTTGCGGCC
GCAAATCAATCTAAAGTATATATGAGTAAACTTGGTCTGACAGTTACCAATGCTTAATCAGTGAGGCACC
TATCTCAGCGATCTGTCTATTTCGTTCATCCATAGTTGCCTGACTCCCCGTCGTGTAGATAACTACGATA
CGGGAGGGCTTACCATCTGGCCCCAGTGCTGCAATGATACCGCGAGACCCACGCTCACCGGCTCCAGATT
TATCAGCAATAAACCAGCCAGCCGGAAGGGCCGAGCGCAGAAGTGGTCCTGCAACTTTATCCGCCTCCAT
CCAGTCTATTAATTGTTGCCGGGAAGCTAGAGTAAGTAGTTCGCCAGTTAATAGTTTGCGCAACGTTGTT
GCCATTGCTACAGGCATCGTGGTGTCACGCTCGTCGTTTGGTATGGCTTCATTCAGCTCCGGTTCCCAAC
GATCAAGGCGAGTTACATGATCCCCCATGTTGTGCAAAAAAGCGGTTAGCTCCTTCGGTCCTCCGATCGT
TGTCAGAAGTAAGTTGGCCGCAGTGTTATCACTCATGGTTATGGCAGCACTGCATAATTCTCTTACTGTC
ATGCCATCCGTAAGATGCTTTTCTGTGACTGGTGAGTACTCAACCAAGTCATTCTGAGAATAGTGTATGC
GGCGACCGAGTTGCTCTTGCCCGGCGTCAACACGGGATAATACCGCGCCACATAGCAGAACTTTAAAAGT
GCTCATCATTGGAAAACGTTCTTCGGGGCGAAAACTCTCAAGGATCTTACCGCTGTTGAGATCCAGTTCG
ATGTAACCCACTCGTGCACCCAACTGATCTTCAGCATCTTTTACTTTCACCAGCGTTTCTGGGTGAGCAA
AAACAGGAAGGCAAAATGCCGCAAAAAAGGGAATAAGGGCGACACGGAAATGTTGAATACTCATACTCTT
CCTTTTTCAATATTATTGAAGCATTTATCAGG
Features (pLannotate 1.2.2; 14 found; start..end, strand, type, name):
     98..567     +  LTR            LTR: long terminal repeat from Moloney murine leukemia virus
    691..965     +  misc_feature   MESV Ψ (fragment): packaging signal of murine embryonic stem cell virus
   1024..1440    +  CDS            gag (truncated): truncated Moloney murine leukemia virus (MMLV) gag gene lacking the start codon
   1496..2377    +  CDS            Spp1: OSTP_MOUSE - Also known as Eta-1, Op, Spp-1. Experimental evidence at protein level: Swiss-Prot protein existence level 1. Acts as a cytokine involved in enhancing production of interferon-gamma and interleukin-12 and reducing production of interleukin-10 and is essential in the pathway that leads to type I immunity. From Mus musculus (Mouse).
   2397..2726    +  promoter       SV40 promoter: SV40 enhancer and early promoter
   2800..3822    +  CDS            hph: KHYB_ECOLX - Experimental evidence at protein level: Swiss-Prot protein existence level 1. The aminoglycoside phosphotransferases achieve inactivation of their antibiotic substrates by phosphorylation. Only phosphorylates hygromycin and closely related compounds such as demethyl analogs and destomycin. From Escherichia coli.
   3853..3875    +  rep_origin     f1 ori (fragment): f1 bacteriophage origin of replication; arrow indicates direction of (+) strand synthesis
   3872..4438    +  rep_origin     ori: high-copy-number ColE1/pMB1/pBR322/pUC origin of replication
   4498..4619    +  LTR            3' LTR (ΔU3) (fragment): self-inactivating 3' long terminal repeat (LTR) from Moloney murine leukemia virus
   4620..5089    +  LTR            LTR: long terminal repeat from Moloney murine leukemia virus
   5205..5324    -  CDS            bla(M) (fragment): β-lactamase lacking the signal sequence; bla(M); allows cytosolic expression of β-lactamase
   5330..5389    -  rep_origin     RSF ori (fragment): Plasmids containing the RSF 1030 origin of replication can be propagated in E. coli cells that contain additional plasmids with compatible origins.
   5574..6434    -  CDS            AmpR: β-lactamase; bla; confers resistance to ampicillin, carbenicillin, and related antibiotics
   6435..67      -  promoter       AmpR promoter (across the origin): bla
