[The description below was written by a language model from this plasmid's Addgene catalogue record and pLannotate feature annotations shown in this document.]
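Description:
pBABE.is2-mOpn is a Moloney murine leukemia virus (MMLV)-based retroviral expression plasmid built on the pBABE.hygro backbone, designed to express mouse osteopontin (Opn, gene symbol Spp1) in mammalian cells. According to the record, the insert corresponds to the coding sequence derived from transcript variant 2 and carries no tag or fusion partner. It was cloned between BamHI and SalI sites, both of which are preserved. In bacteria the roughly 6.5 kb plasmid is maintained as a high-copy construct through a ColE1/pUC-type origin and selected with ampicillin through the AmpR β-lactamase gene and its promoter.

The retroviral cassette follows the standard pBABE layout. A 5′ MMLV LTR serves as the promoter for the genomic transcript and drives Spp1 expression. It is followed by a packaging signal (Ψ) and a truncated gag segment lacking its start codon, which together promote efficient encapsidation of the RNA without producing Gag protein. Downstream of the Spp1 open reading frame, an internal SV40 enhancer/early promoter drives the hph gene, so transfected or transduced cells can be selected with hygromycin. The cassette ends with a 3′ LTR. The annotation also flags a short fragment resembling a ΔU3 LTR immediately upstream of it, but a full LTR is present, so the vector does not appear to be self-inactivating. Unusually, the annotated ColE1-type origin sits between hph and the 3′ LTR. Small f1 ori, RSF ori and bla fragments are also called and are probably backbone remnants or partial matches.

Because the plasmid carries no complete gag, pol or env genes, these functions would have to come from a packaging cell line or helper plasmids to make replication-defective virus. The plasmid is suited to stable osteopontin overexpression in target cells.
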