Addgene plasmid #74411: pBABE.is2-mOpn
Purpose: Expresses mouse Osteopontin from transcript tv2 in mammalian cells
Depositing lab: Georgios Stathopoulos. Depositing organization: University of Patras.
Backbone
  Vector backbone: pBABE.hygro
  Vector type: Mammalian Expression
  Selectable markers: Hygromycin
Growth in bacteria
  Bacterial resistance: Ampicillin, 100 μg/mL
  Growth temperature: 37°C
  Growth strain: NEB Stable
  Copy number: High Copy
Gene/Insert
  Gene/Insert name: mouse Opn (alt name: Spp1)
  Species: M. musculus (mouse)
  Entrez Gene: Spp1 (a.k.a. 2AR, Apl-1, BNSP, BSPI, Bsp, ETA-1, Eta, OP, Opn, Opnl, Ric, Spp-1)
  Promoter: MMLV
  Tag / fusion protein: none
  Cloning method: Restriction Enzyme; 5′ cloning site BamHI (not destroyed); 3′ cloning site SalI (not destroyed)
  Sequencing primers: 5′ cttgaacctcctctttcga
Terms and licenses: Academic/Nonprofit Terms; Industry Terms: Not Available to Industry
How to cite: pBABE.is2-mOpn was a gift from Georgios Stathopoulos (Addgene plasmid # 74411 ; http://n2t.net/addgene:74411 ; RRID:Addgene_74411)
