>Addgene plasmid #74411 | pBABE.is2-mOpn | addgene partial sequence | sequence record 142382 | pBABE3 5'-ACCCTAACTGACACACATTCC-3'
ATTCATGAGAAATTCGGAATTTCAGATACCTATCATCTTCCTTACTCTTAGGGTCTAGGACTAGCTTGTC
CTTGTGGCTGTGAAACTTGTGGCTCTGATGTTCCAGGCTGGCTTTGGAACTTGCTTGACTATCGATCACA
TCCGACTGATCGGCACTCTCCTGGCTCTCTTTGGAATGCTCAAGTCTGTGTGTTTCCAGACTTGGTTCAT
CCAGCTGACTTGACTCATGGCTGCCCTTTCCGTTGTTGTCCTGATCAGAGGGCATGCTCAGAAGCTGGGC
AACAGGGATGACATCGAGGGACTCCTTAGACTCACCGCTCTTCATGTGAGAGGTGAGGTCCTCATCTGTG
GCATCAGGATACTGTTCATCAGAAACCTGGAAACTCCTAGACTTTGATCTCAAGCCATAAGCCAAGCTAT
CACCTCGGCCGTTGGGGACATCGACTGTAGGGACGATTGGAGTGAAAGTGTCTGCTTGTGTACTAGCAGT
GACGGTCTCATCAGACTCATCCGAATGGTGAGATTCGTCAGATTCATCCGAGTCCACAGAATCCTCGCTC
TCTGCATGGTCTCCATCGTCATCATCATCGTCATCATCGTCGTCCATGTGGTCATGGCTTTCATTGGAAT
TGCTTGGAAGAGTTTCTTGCTTAAAGTCATCCTTTTCTTCAGAGGACACAGCATTCTGTGGCGCAAGGAG
ATTCTGCTTCTGAGATGGGTCAGGCACCAGCCATGTGGCTATAGGATCTGGGTGCAGGCTGTAAAGCTTC
TCCTCTGAGCTGCCAGAATCAGTCACTTTCACCGGGAGG
