>Addgene plasmid #74411 | pBABE.is2-mOpn | addgene partial sequence | sequence record 142384 | pBABE5 5'-CTTTATCCAGCCCTCAC-3'
ATGAGGCTGCAGTTCTCCTGGCTGAATTCTGAGGGACTAACTACGACCATGAGATTGGCAGTGATTTGCT
TTTGCCTGTTTGGCATTGCCTCCTCCCTCCCGGTGAAAGTGACTGATTCTGGCAGCTCAGAGGAGAAGCT
TTACAGCCTGCACCCAGATCCTATAGCCACATGGCTGGTGCCTGACCCATCTCAGAAGCAGAATCTCCTT
GCGCCACAGAATGCTGTGTCCTCTGAAGAAAAGGATGACTTTAAGCAAGAAACTCTTCCAAGCAATTCCA
ATGAAAGCCATGACCACATGGACGACGATGATGACGATGATGATGACGATGGAGACCATGCAGAGAGCGA
GGATTCTGTGGACTCGGATGAATCTGACGAATCTCACCATTCGGATGAGTCTGATGAGACCGTCACTGCT
AGTACACAAGCAGACACTTTCACTCCAATCGTCCCTACAGTCGATGTCCCCAACGGCCGAGGTGATAGCT
TGGCTTATGGCTTGAGATCAAAGTCTAGGAGTTTCCAGGTTTCTGATGAACAGTATCCTGATGCCACAGA
TGAGGACCTCACCTCTCACATGAAGAGCGGTGAGTCTAAGGAGTCCCTCGATGTCATCCCTGTTGCCCAG
CTTCTGAGCATGCCCTCTGATCAGGACAACAACGGAAAGGGCAGCCATGAGTCAAGTCAGCTGGATGAAC
CAAGTCTGGAAACACACAGACTTGAGCATTCCAAAGAGAGCCAGGAGAGTGCCGATCAGTCGGATGTGAT
CGATAGTCAAGCAAGTTCCAAAGCCAGCCTGGAACATCAGAGCCACAAGTTTCACAGCCACAAGGACAAG
CTAGTCCTAGACCCTAAGAGTAAGGAAGATGATAGGTATCTGAAATTCCGAATTTCTCATGAATTAGAGA
GTTCATCTTCTGAGGTCAACTAA
